Addgene plasmid #51999: pcDNA3-HA-MAVS-M142A(KaganF61)
Purpose: Expresses the human MAVS CDS containing the point mutation M142A and an N-terminal HA tag "strong translational context"
Depositing lab: Jonathan Kagan. Depositing organization: Boston Children's Hospital. Publication: A Bicistronic MAVS Transcript Highlights a Class of Truncated Variants in Antiviral Immunity. Brubaker SW, Gauthier AE, Mills EW, Ingolia NT, Kagan JC. Cell. 2014 Feb 13;156(4):800-11. doi: 10.1016/j.cell.2014.01.021. PubMed 24529381.
Backbone
  Vector backbone: pcDNA3
  Vector type: Mammalian Expression
Growth in bacteria
  Bacterial resistance: Ampicillin, 100 μg/mL
  Growth temperature: 37°C
  Growth strain: DH5alpha
  Copy number: High Copy
Gene/Insert
  Gene/Insert name: MAVS
  Mutation: Met 142 to Ala
  Tag / fusion protein: HA (N terminal on backbone)
  Cloning method: Restriction Enzyme; 5′ cloning site unknown (unknown if destroyed); 3′ cloning site unknown (unknown if destroyed)
  Sequencing primers: 5′ CMV-F; 3′ BGH-Rev
Terms and licenses: Academic/Nonprofit Terms; Industry Terms: Not Available to Industry
How to cite: pcDNA3-HA-MAVS-M142A(KaganF61) was a gift from Jonathan Kagan (Addgene plasmid # 51999 ; http://n2t.net/addgene:51999 ; RRID:Addgene_51999)
