[The description below was written by a language model from this plasmid's Addgene catalogue record.]
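Description:
pcDNA3-HA-MAVS-M142A(KaganF61) is a mammalian expression plasmid built on the pcDNA3 backbone and carrying the human MAVS coding sequence with an N-terminal HA epitope tag. It is propagated in E. coli as a high-copy plasmid under ampicillin selection. No feature table accompanies the record, so individual elements are not itemised. However, the listed sequencing primers (CMV forward and BGH reverse) fit the standard pcDNA3 layout, in which the insert sits between the CMV immediate-early promoter and the bovine growth hormone polyadenylation signal. The restriction sites used for cloning are recorded as unknown, and no mammalian selection marker is stated.

The insert encodes MAVS, the mitochondrial antiviral signalling adaptor that acts downstream of RIG-I-like receptors. It carries a single substitution changing methionine 142 to alanine. The record describes the HA-tagged open reading frame as being in a "strong translational context", meaning that initiation at the first start codon is favoured. The associated publication title concerns a bicistronic MAVS transcript that gives rise to truncated variants. The record does not spell out the rationale for the mutation, but removing an internal methionine fits a design that blocks translation initiation at that position, so that only the full-length HA-tagged protein would be made.

The construct is suited to transient expression of tagged MAVS in mammalian cells, with the HA tag allowing detection or immunoprecipitation. A likely use is comparison with wild-type or other start-codon variants in studies of antiviral innate immune signalling.
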