>Addgene plasmid #51999 | pcDNA3-HA-MAVS-M142A(KaganF61) | depositor partial sequence | sequence record 80083 | pcDNA3-HA-MAVS-M142A(KaganF61) sequence 1677 bps
AAGCTTACGATGGACTACCCCTACGACGTCCCCGACTACGCCGGTACCGCACCGTTTGCTGAAGACAAGA
CCTATAAGTATATCTGCCGCAATTTCAGCAATTTTTGCAATGTGGATGTTGTAGAGATTCTGCCTTACCT
GCCCTGCCTCACAGCAAGAGACCAGGATCGACTGCGGGCCACCTGCACACTCTCAGGGAACCGGGACACC
CTCTGGCATCTCTTCAATACCCTTCAGCGGCGGCCCGGCTGGGTGGAGTACTTCATTGCGGCACTGAGGG
GCTGTGAGCTAGTTGATCTCGCGGACGAAGTGGCCTCTGTCTACGAGAGCTACCAGCCTCGGACCTCGGA
CCGTCCCCCAGACCCACTGGAGCCACCGTCACTTCCTGCTGAGAGGCCAGGGCCCCCCACACCTGCTGCG
GCCCACAGCATCCCCTACAACAGCTGCAGAGAGAAGGAGCCAAGTTACCCCGCACCTGTCCAGGAGACCC
AGGCGCCAGAGTCCCCAGGAGAGAATTCAGAGCAAGCCCTGCAGACGCTCAGCCCCAGAGCCATCCCAAG
GAATCCAGATGGTGGCCCCCTGGAGTCCTCCTCTGACCTGGCAGCCCTCAGCCCTCTGACCTCCAGCGGG
CATCAGGAGAAGGACACAGAACTGGGCAGTACCCACACAGCAGGTGCGACCTCCAGCCTCACACCATCCC
GTGGGCCTGTGTCTCCATCTGTCTCCTTCCAGCCCCTGGCCCGTTCCACCCCCAGGGCAAGCCGCTTGCC
TGGACCCACAGGGTCAGTTGTATCTACTGGCACCTCCTTCTCCTCCTCATCCCCTGGCTTGGCCTCTGCA
GGGGCTGCAGAGGGTAAACAGGGTGCAGAGAGTGACCAGGCCGAGCCTATCATCTGCTCCAGTGGGGCAG
AGGCACCTGCCAACTCTCTGCCCTCCAAAGTGCCTACCACCTTGATGCCTGTGAACACAGTGGCCCTGAA
AGTGCCTGCCAACCCAGCATCTGTCAGCACAGTGCCCTCCAAGTTGCCAACTAGCTCAAAGCCCCCTGGT
GCAGTGCCTTCTAATGCGCTCACCAATCCAGCACCATCCAAATTGCCCATCAACTCAACCCGTGCTGGCA
TGGTGCCATCCAAAGTGCCTACTAGCATGGTGCTCACCAAGGTGTCTGCCAGCACAGTCCCCACTGACGG
GAGCAGCAGAAATGAGGAGACCCCAGCAGCTCCAACACCCGCCGGCGCCACTGGAGGCAGCTCAGCCTGG
CTAGACAGCAGCTTTGAGAATAGGGGCCTTGGGTCGGAGCTGAGTAAGCCTGGCGTGCTGGCATCCCAGG
TAGACAGCCCGTTCTCGGGCTGCTTCGAGGATCTTGCCATCAGTGCCAGCACCTCCTTGGGCATGGGGCC
CTGCCATGGCCCAGAGGAGAATGAGTATAAGTCCGAGGGCACCTTTGGGATCCACGTGGCTGAGAACCCC
AGCATCCAGCTCCTGGAGGGCAACCCTGGGCCACCTGCGGACCCGGATGGCGGCCCCAGGCCACAAGCCG
ACCGGAAGTTCCAGGAGAGGGAGGTGCCATGCCACAGGCCCTCACCTGGGGCTCTGTGGCTCCAGGTGGC
TGTGACAGGGGTGCTGGTAGTCACACTCCTGGTGGTGCTGTACCGGCGGCGTCTGCACTAGCTCGAG
