>Addgene plasmid #51999 | pcDNA3-HA-MAVS-M142A(KaganF61) | addgene partial sequence | sequence record 81691 | CMV-F 5'-CGCAAATGGGCGGTAGGCGTG-3'
ACTAGAGAACCCACTGCTTACTGGCTTATCGAAATTAATACGACTCACTATAGGGAGACCCAAGCTTACG
ATGGACTACCCCTACGACGTCCCCGACTACGCCGGTACCGCACCGTTTGCTGAAGACAAGACCTATAAGT
ATATCTGCCGCAATTTCAGCAATTTTTGCAATGTGGATGTTGTAGAGATTCTGCCTTACCTGCCCTGCCT
CACAGCAAGAGACCAGGATCGACTGCGGGCCACCTGCACACTCTCAGGGAACCGGGACACCCTCTGGCAT
CTCTTCAATACCCTTCAGCGGCGGCCCGGCTGGGTGGAGTACTTCATTGCGGCACTGAGGGGCTGTGAGC
TAGTTGATCTCGCGGACGAAGTGGCCTCTGTCTACGAGAGCTACCAGCCTCGGACCTCGGACCGTCCCCC
AGACCCACTGGAGCCACCGTCACTTCCTGCTGAGAGGCCAGGGCCCCCCACACCTGCTGCGGCCCACAGC
ATCCCCTACAACAGCTGCAGAGAGAAGGAGCCAAGTTACCCCGCACCTGTCCAGGAGACCCAGGCGCCAG
AGTCCCCAGGAGAGAATTCAGAGCAAGCCCTGCAGACGCTCAGCCCCAGAGCCATCCCAAGGAATCCAGA
TGGTGGCCCCCTGGAGTCCTCCTCTGACCTGGCAGCCCTCAGCCCTCTGACCTCCAGCGGGCATCAGGAG
AAGGACACAGAACTGGGCAGTACCCACACAGCAGGTGCGACCTCCAGCCTCACACCATCCCGTGGGCCTG
TGTCTCCATCTGTCTCCTTCCAGCCCCTGGCCCGTTCCACCCCCAGGGCAAGCCGCTTGCCTGGACCCAC
AGGGTCAGTTGTATCTACTGGCACCTCCTTCTCCT
