>Addgene plasmid #51999 | pcDNA3-HA-MAVS-M142A(KaganF61) | addgene partial sequence | sequence record 81747 | BGH-rev 5'-TAGAAGGCACAGTCGAGG-3'
CTATAGAATAGGGCCCTCTAGATGCATGCTCGAGCTAGTGCAGACGCCGCCGGTACAGCACCACCAGGAG
TGTGACTACCAGCACCCCTGTCACAGCCACCTGGAGCCACAGAGCCCCAGGTGAGGGCCTGTGGCATGGC
ACCTCCCTCTCCTGGAACTTCCGGTCGGCTTGTGGCCTGGGGCCGCCATCCGGGTCCGCAGGTGGCCCAG
GGTTGCCCTCCAGGAGCTGGATGCTGGGGTTCTCAGCCACGTGGATCCCAAAGGTGCCCTCGGACTTATA
CTCATTCTCCTCTGGGCCATGGCAGGGCCCCATGCCCAAGGAGGTGCTGGCACTGATGGCAAGATCCTCG
AAGCAGCCCGAGAACGGGCTGTCTACCTGGGATGCCAGCACGCCAGGCTTACTCAGCTCCGACCCAAGGC
CCCTATTCTCAAAGCTGCTGTCTAGCCAGGCTGAGCTGCCTCCAGTGGCGCCGGCGGGTGTTGGAGCTGC
TGGGGTCTCCTCATTTCTGCTGCTCCCGTCAGTGGGGACTGTGCTGGCAGACACCTTGGTGAGCACCATG
CTAGTAGGCACTTTGGATGGCACCATGCCAGCACGGGTTGAGTTGATGGGCAATTTGGATGGTGCTGGAT
TGGTGAGCGCATTAGAAGGCACTGCACCAGGGGGCTTTGAGCTAGTTGGCAACTTGGAGGGCACTGTGCT
GACAGATGCTGGGTTGGCAGGCACTTTCAGGGCCACTGTGTTCACAGGCATCAAGGTGGTAGGCACTTTG
GAGGGCAGAGAGTTGGCAGGTGCCTCTGCCCCACTGGAGCAGATGATAGGCTCGGCCTGGTCACTCTCTG
CACCCTGTTTACCCTCTGCAG
